>Addgene plasmid #33357 | CMV500 A-SREBP1 | addgene partial sequence | sequence record 41524 | CMV-F 5'-CGCAAATGGGCGGTAGGCGTG-3'
GAGCTCTCTGGCTAACTAGAGAACCCACTGCTTACTGGCTTATCGAAATTAATACGACTCACTATAGGGA
GACCCAAGCTCCACCATGGACTACAAGGACGACGATGACAAGCATATGGCTAGCATGACTGGTGGACAGC
AAATGGGTCGGGATCCCGACGAAGAGGAAGATGACGAAGAAGAACTCGAGGAACTGGAAGACAGCATTGT
GGAGCTCAAAGACCTGGTGGTGGGCACTGAGGCAAAGCTGAATAAATCTGCCGTCTTGCGCAAGGCCATC
GACTATATCCGCTTCTTACAGCACAGCAACCAGAAGCTCAAGCAGGAGAACCTGGCCCTGCGAAATGCCG
CTCACAAAAGCTAAAAGCTTCTAGAGGGCCCTATTCTATAGTGTCACCTAAATGCTAGAGCTCGCTGATC
AGCCTCGACTGTGCCTTCTAGTTGCCAGCCATCTGTTGTTTGCCCCTCCCCCGTGCCTTCCTTGACCCTG
GAAGGTGCCACTCCCACTGTCCTTTCCTAATAAAATGAGGAAATTGCATCGCATTGTCTGAGTAGGTGTC
ATTCTATTCTGGGGGGGTGGGGTGGGGCAGGACAGCAAGGGGGAGGATTGGGAAGACAATAGCAGGCATG
CTGGGGATGCGGTGGGCTCTATGGCTTCTGAGGCGGAAAGAACCAGCTGGGGCTCGAGGGGGGATCCCC
[124 nt withheld, positions 700-823]
CGCCGGCTTTCCCCGTCAAGCTCTAA
