[The description below was written by a language model from this plasmid's Addgene catalogue record.]
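Description:
CMV500 A-SREBP1 is a mammalian expression plasmid built on the CMV500 backbone (about 5.5 kb without insert) that encodes a dominant-negative form of the sterol regulatory element-binding protein SREBP1. It is propagated in E. coli as a high-copy plasmid under ampicillin selection. The record does not list the origin of replication or any mammalian selection marker, and no feature table is available to confirm other backbone elements, although the use of a BGH reverse sequencing primer suggests a bovine growth hormone polyadenylation region downstream of the insert.

The insert is a roughly 300 bp fragment of hamster (Cricetulus griseus) Srebf1, cloned between XhoI and HindIII sites that both remain intact, and expressed from the CMV promoter for strong constitutive transcription in transfected mammalian cells. It covers the helix-loop-helix leucine zipper (HLH-ZIP) dimerization region of SREBP1, which is fused to an N-terminal acidic extension, with a FLAG epitope supplied by the backbone at the N terminus for detection of the protein. In this "A-" design, the acidic extension takes the place of the basic DNA-binding region. The HLH-ZIP portion still pairs with endogenous SREBP1, and the acidic segment is intended to interact with the partner's basic region, so that the resulting heterodimer cannot bind DNA.

The construct is therefore suited to inhibiting SREBP1 DNA binding and transcriptional activity in cultured cells. According to the associated study, it was used to examine how the helix-loop-helix and leucine zipper domains each contribute to SREBP-1 dimerization specificity.
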