Addgene plasmid #33357: CMV500 A-SREBP1
Depositing lab: Charles Vinson. Depositing organization: National Cancer Institute (NCI). Publication: SREBP-1 dimerization specificity maps to both the helix-loop-helix and leucine zipper domains: use of a dominant negative. Rishi V, Gal J, Krylov D, Fridriksson J, Boysen MS, Mandrup S, Vinson C. J Biol Chem. 2004 Mar 19;279(12):11863-74. Epub 2003 Dec 31. 10.1074/jbc.M308000200 PubMed 14702347.
Backbone
  Vector backbone: CMV500
  Backbone size w/o insert (bp): 5500
  Vector type: Mammalian Expression
Growth in bacteria
  Bacterial resistance: Ampicillin, 100 μg/mL
  Growth temperature: 37°C
  Growth strain: DH5alpha
  Copy number: High Copy
Gene/Insert
  Gene/Insert name: SREBP1
  Species: Cricetulus griseus (hamster)
  Insert size (bp): 300
  Mutation: Dominant Negative (see notes)
  Entrez Gene: Srebf1 (a.k.a. SREBP-1, SREBP1)
  Promoter: CMV
  Tag / fusion protein: FLAG (N terminal on backbone)
  Cloning method: Restriction Enzyme; 5′ cloning site XhoI (not destroyed); 3′ cloning site HindIII (not destroyed)
  Sequencing primers: 5′ CMV-Fwd; 3′ BGH-Rev
Terms and licenses: Academic/Nonprofit Terms; Industry Terms: Not Available to Industry
Depositor comments: This is the dominant negative SREBP1- which contains an N-terminal acidic extension fused to the HLH-ZIP region of SREBP1.
How to cite: CMV500 A-SREBP1 was a gift from Charles Vinson (Addgene plasmid # 33357 ; http://n2t.net/addgene:33357 ; RRID:Addgene_33357)
